Addgene plasmid #126347: pGWB14-LYX129
Purpose: With a Nicotiana benthamiana transcription factor in PGWB14 backbone, for Agrobacterium mediated transient or stable expression corresponding transcription factor fused with a C-terminal HA tag.
Depositing lab: Silin Zhong. Depositing organization: Chinese University of Hong Kong.
Backbone
  Vector backbone: pGWB14
  Vector type: Plant Expression
  Selectable markers: Hygromycin
Growth in bacteria
  Bacterial resistance: Kanamycin, 50 μg/mL
  Growth temperature: 37°C
  Growth strain: DH5alpha
  Copy number: Low Copy
Gene/Insert
  Gene/Insert name: Niben101Scf05089g00006.1
  Species: Nicotiana benthamiana
  Promoter: CaMV 35S
  Tag / fusion protein: HA (C terminal on insert)
  Cloning method: Gibson Cloning
Terms and licenses: Academic/Nonprofit Terms; Industry Terms: Not Available to Industry
How to cite: pGWB14-LYX129 was a gift from Silin Zhong (Addgene plasmid # 126347 ; http://n2t.net/addgene:126347 ; RRID:Addgene_126347)
