[The description below was written by a language model from this plasmid's Addgene catalogue record and pLannotate feature annotations shown in this document.]
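Description:
pGWB14-LYX129 is a plant expression binary vector built on the pGWB14 backbone for Agrobacterium-mediated transient or stable expression of a Nicotiana benthamiana transcription factor (gene model Niben101Scf05089g00006.1). The 15.6 kb plasmid carries the broad-host-range IncP replication system (oriV with the trfA replication protein), which lets it replicate in both E. coli and Agrobacterium and fits its low-copy status. An IncP oriT with traJ allows mobilisation. Bacterial selection is by kanamycin through an aphA-3 KanR gene. The backbone also contains annotated remnants typical of this vector lineage, including TetR/TcR fragments, an IS1 element and only a fragment of a ColE1-type origin.

Three cassettes lie between the nopaline-type right and left T-DNA borders. In the main cassette, a CaMV 35S promoter drives the transcription factor coding region, which is flanked by attB1 and attB2 Gateway sites (the record lists Gibson cloning as the method). The coding region is fused at its C terminus to a 3xHA epitope tag and followed by a NOS terminator. The annotation finds similarity between part of the insert and a potato MYB-related (MYB1R1-type) DNA-binding protein, suggesting it belongs to that family. A second 35S-driven cassette in the opposite orientation encodes hygromycin phosphotransferase for selecting transformed plant tissue. The feature table also shows something the catalogue fields do not mention: a separate 35S promoter–P19–CaMV poly(A) cassette near the right border. It encodes the tomato bushy stunt virus silencing suppressor, which would be expected to boost transient expression in agroinfiltrated leaves. The HA tag allows immunodetection or immunoprecipitation of the expressed factor, although the record does not specify a particular downstream assay.
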