Features (pLannotate 1.2.2; 36 found; start..end, strand, type, name):
      3..89      -  CDS            traI (fragment): TRAI6_ECOLX - Experimental evidence at protein level: Swiss-Prot protein existence level 1. The initiation process of transfer DNA synthesis requires the interaction of at least three plasmid-specific components (TraH, I, and J) at the transfer origin resulting in the assembly of a specialised nucleoprotein complex - the relaxosome. Site- and strand-specific cleavage at the transfer origin is dependent on TraI and TraJ. From Escherichia coli.
    127..498     -  CDS            traJ: oriT-recognizing protein; traJ
    531..640     -  oriT           oriT: incP origin of transfer
    772..962     +  rep_origin     ori (fragment): high-copy-number ColE1/pMB1/pBR322/pUC origin of replication
   1321..1971    -  CDS            TetR: tetracycline resistance regulatory protein; tetR
   2077..2326    +  CDS            TcR (fragment): tetracycline efflux protein; tetA; confers resistance to tetracycline
   2436..2460    -  misc_feature   RB T-DNA repeat: right border repeat from nopaline C58 T-DNA
   2490..2508    +  misc_feature   MCS (fragment): pUC18/19 multiple cloning site
   2559..2904    +  promoter       CaMV 35S promoter: strong constitutive promoter from cauliflower mosaic virus
   2856..2902    +  promoter       minimal CaMV 35S promoter: minimal 35S promoter from cauliflower mosaic virus
   2914..2932    -  misc_feature   MCS (fragment): pUC18/19 multiple cloning site
   2943..3458    +  CDS            P19_TBSVC: Experimental evidence at protein level: Swiss-Prot protein existence level 1. Acts as a suppressor of RNA-mediated gene silencing, also known as post-transcriptional gene silencing (PTGS), a mechanism of plant viral defense that limits the accumulation of viral RNAs. Binds to short interfering RNAs (siRNAs) with high affinity. Acts as a molecular caliper to specifically select siRNAs based on the length of the duplex region of the RNA (By similarity). From Tomato bushy stunt virus (strain Cherry) (TBSV).
   3531..3707    +  polyA_signal   CaMV poly(A) signal: cauliflower mosaic virus polyadenylation signal
   4210..4551    +  promoter       CaMV 35S promoter: strong constitutive promoter from cauliflower mosaic virus
   4562..4586    +  protein_bind   attB1: mutant version of attB; recombination site for the Gateway® BP reaction BP Clonase™
   4721..5155    +  CDS            MY1R1_SOLTU (fragment): Experimental evidence at transcript level: Swiss-Prot protein existence level 2. Binds selectively to the DNA sequence 5'-[GA]GATAA-3' and may act as a transcription factor involved in the regulation of drought- responsive genes. Enhances stomatal closure in response to abscisic acid (ABA). Confers drought and salt tolerance. From Solanum tuberosum (Potato).
   5733..5757    -  protein_bind   attB2: mutant version of attB; recombination site for the Gateway® BP reaction BP Clonase™
   5786..5875    +  CDS            3xHA: three tandem HA epitope tags
   5909..6161    +  terminator     NOS terminator: nopaline synthase terminator and poly(A) signal
   6590..6842    -  terminator     NOS terminator: nopaline synthase terminator and poly(A) signal
   6866..7294    -  CDS            nos (fragment): DHNO_AGRT7 - Protein inferred from homology: Swiss-Prot protein existence level 3. From Agrobacterium tumefaciens (strain T37).
   7310..8335    -  CDS            HygR: aminoglycoside phosphotransferase from E. coli; aph(4)-Ia; confers resistance to hygromycin
   8345..8689    -  promoter       CaMV 35S promoter: strong constitutive promoter from cauliflower mosaic virus
   8346..8392    -  promoter       minimal CaMV 35S promoter: minimal 35S promoter from cauliflower mosaic virus
   8827..8982    +  CDS            lacZα (fragment) (sequence partly withheld): LacZα fragment of β-galactosidase; lacZ fragment
   8980..9280    +  rep_origin     M13 ori (fragment) (sequence partly withheld): M13 bacteriophage origin of replication; arrow indicates direction of (+) strand synthesis
   9281..9411    +  CDS            lacI (fragment): lac repressor; lacI; The lac repressor binds to the lac operator to inhibit transcription in E. coli. This inhibition can be relieved by adding lactose or isopropyl-β-D-thiogalactopyranoside (IPTG).
   9465..9489    -  misc_feature   LB T-DNA repeat: left border repeat from nopaline C58 T-DNA
  10946..11065   -  CDS            tetR (fragment): TETR1_ECOLX - Experimental evidence at protein level: Swiss-Prot protein existence level 1. TetR is the repressor of the tetracycline resistance element; its N-terminal region forms a helix-turn-helix structure and binds DNA. Binding of tetracycline to TetR reduces the repressor affinity for the tetracycline resistance gene (tetA) promoter operator sites. From Escherichia coli.
  11085..12233   -  CDS            trfA: trans-acting replication protein that binds to and activates oriV
  12532..13326   -  CDS            KanR: aminoglycoside phosphotransferase; aphA-3; confers resistance to kanamycin
  13518..14285   +  mobile_element IS1: prokaryotic transposable element IS1
  14294..14443   -  CDS            satA (fragment): STA_BACSU - Also known as yyaR. Experimental evidence at protein level: Swiss-Prot protein existence level 1. Involved in resistance to streptothricin, a broad-spectrum antibiotic produced by streptomycetes. Detoxifies streptothricin via acetylation of the beta amino group of the first beta-lysyl moiety of streptothricin. From Bacillus subtilis (strain 168).
  14442..14636   -  CDS            satA (fragment): STA_BACSU - Also known as yyaR. Experimental evidence at protein level: Swiss-Prot protein existence level 1. Involved in resistance to streptothricin, a broad-spectrum antibiotic produced by streptomycetes. Detoxifies streptothricin via acetylation of the beta amino group of the first beta-lysyl moiety of streptothricin. From Bacillus subtilis (strain 168).
  14639..14914   -  CDS            klaC (fragment): KLAC_ECOLX - Also known as telB. Protein predicted: Swiss-Prot protein existence level 4. Belongs to the kla operon, which is associated with cryptic tellurite resistance, and IncW plasmid fertility inhibition. From Escherichia coli.
  14978..15609   -  rep_origin     oriV: incP origin of replication
>Addgene plasmid #126347 | pGWB14-LYX129 | addgene full sequence | sequence record 247458 | Addgene NGS Result
TCGGTCTTGCCTTGCTCGTCGGTGATGTACTTCACCAGCTCCGCGAAGTCGCTCTTCTTGATGGAGCGCA
TGGGGACGTGCTTGGCAATCACGCGCACCCCCCGGCCGTTTTAGCGGCTAAAAAAGTCATGGCTCTGCCC
TCGGGCGGACCACGCCCATCATGACCTTGCCAAGCTCGTCCTGCTTCTCTTCGATCTTCGCCAGCAGGGC
GAGGATCGTGGCATCACCGAACCGCGCCGTGCGCGGGTCGTCGGTGAGCCAGAGTTTCAGCAGGCCGCCC
AGGCGGCCCAGGTCGCCATTGATGCGGGCCAGCTCGCGGACGTGCTCATAGTCCACGACGCCCGTGATTT
TGTAGCCCTGGCCGACGGCCAGCAGGTAGGCCGACAGGCTCATGCCGGCCGCCGCCGCCTTTTCCTCAAT
CGCTCTTCGTTCGTCTGGAAGGCAGTACACCTTGATAGGTGGGCTGCCCTTCCTGGTTGGCTTGGTTTCA
TCAGCCATCCGCTTGCCCTCATCTGTTACGCCGGCGGTAGCCGGCCAGCCTCGCAGAGCAGGATTCCCGT
TGAGCACCGCCAGGTGCGAATAAGGGACAGTGAAGAAGGAACACCCGCTCGCGGGTGGGCCTACTTCACC
TATCCTGCCCGGCTGACGCCGTTGGATACACCAAGGAAAGTCTACACGAACCCTTTGGCAAAATCCTGTA
TATCGTGCGAAAAAGGATGGATATACCGAAAAAATCGCTATAATGACCCCGAAGCAGGGTTATGCAGCGG
AAAAGCGCCACGCTTCCCGAAGGGAGAAAGGCGGACAGGTATCCGGTAAGCGGCAGGGTCGGAACAGGAG
AGCGCACGAGGGAGCTTCCAGGGGGAAACGCCTGGTATCTTTATAGTCCTGTCGGGTTTCGCCACCTCTG
ACTTGAGCGTCGATTTTTGTGATGCTCGTCAGGGGGGCGGAGCCTATGGAAAAACGCCAGCAACGCGGCC
TTTTTACGGTTCCTGGCCTTTTGCTGGCCTTTTGCTCACATGTTCTTTCCTGCGTTATCCCCTGATTCTG
TGGATAACCGTATTACCGCCTTTGAGTGAGCTGATACCGCTCGCCGCAGCCGAACGACCGAGCGCAGCGA
GTCAGTGAGCGAGGAAGCGGAAGAGCGCCAGAAGGCCGCCAGAGAGGCCGAGCGCGGCCGTGAGGCTTGG
ACGCTAGGGCAGGGCATGAAAAAGCCCGTAGCGGGCTGCTACGGGCGTCTGACGCGGTGGAAAGGGGGAG
GGGATGTTGTCTACATGGCTCTGCTGTAGTGAGTGGGTTGCGCTCCGGCAGCGGTCCTGATCAATCGTCA
CCCTTTCTCGGTCCTTCAACGTTCCTGACAACGAGCCTCCTTTTCGCCAATCCATCGACAATCACCGCGA
GTCCCTGCTCGAACGCTGCGTCCGGACCGGCTTCGTCGAAGGCGTCTATCGCGGCCCGCAACAGCGGCGA
GAGCGGAGCCTGTTCAACGGTGCCGCCGCGCTCGCCGGCATCGCTGTCGCCGGCCTGCTCCTCAAGCACG
GCCCCAACAGTGAAGTAGCTGATTGTCATCAGCGCATTGACGGCGTCCCCGGCCGAAAAACCCGCCTCGC
AGAGGAAGCGAAGCTGCGCGTCGGCCGTTTCCATCTGCGGTGCGCCCGGTCGCGTGCCGGCATGGATGCG
CGCGCCATCGCGGTAGGCGAGCAGCGCCTGCCTGAAGCTGCGGGCATTCCCGATCAGAAATGAGCGCCAG
TCGTCGTCGGCTCTCGGCACCGAATGCGTATGATTCTCCGCCAGCATGGCTTCGGCCAGTGCGTCGAGCA
GCGCCCGCTTGTTCCTGAAGTGCCAGTAAAGCGCCGGCTGCTGAACCCCCAACCGTTCCGCCAGTTTGCG
TGTCGTCAGACCGTCTACGCCGACCTCGTTCAACAGGTCCAGGGCGGCACGGATCACTGTATTCGGCTGC
AACTTTGTCATGCTTGACACTTTATCACTGATAAACATAATATGTCCACCAACTTATCAGTGATAAAGAA
TCCGCGCGTTCAATCGGACCAGCGGAGGCTGGTCCGGAGGCCAGACGTGAAACCCAACATACCCCTGATC
GTAATTCTGAGCACTGTCGCGCTCGACGCTGTCGGCATCGGCCTGATTATGCCGGTGCTGCCGGGCCTCC
TGCGCGATCTGGTTCACTCGAACGACGTCACCGCCCACTATGGCATTCTGCTGGCGCTGTATGCGTTGGT
GCAATTTGCCTGCGCACCTGTGCTGGGCGCGCTGTCGGATCGTTTCGGGCGGCGGCCAATCTTGCTCGTC
TCGCTGGCCGGCGCCAGATCTGGGGAACCCTGTGGTTGGCATGCACATACAAATGGACGAACGGATAAAC
CTTTTCACGCCCTTTTAAATATCCGATTATTCTAATAAACGCTCTTTTCTCTTAGGTTTACCCGCCAATA
TATCCTGTCAAACACTGATAGTTTAAACGTTGCGATTAAGAATTCGAGCTCGGTACCCCCCTACTCCAAA
AATGTCAAAGATACAGTCTCAGAAGACCAAAGGGCTATTGAGACTTTTCAACAAAGGGTAATTTCGGGAA
ACCTCCTCGGATTCCATTGCCCAGCTATCTGTCACTTCATCGAAAGGACAGTAGAAAAGGAAGGTGGCTC
CTACAAATGCCATCATTGCGATAAAGGAAAGGCTATCATTCAAGATGCCTCTGCCGACAGTGGTCCCAAA
GATGGACCCCCACCCACGAGGAGCATCGTGGAAAAAGAAGACGTTCCAACCACGTCTTCAAAGCAAGTGG
ATTGATGTGACATCTCCACTGACGTAAGGGATGACGCACAATCCCACTATCCTTCGCAAGACCCTTCCTC
TATATAAGGAAGTTCATTTCATTTGGAGAGGACAGCCCAAGCTTCGACTCTAGAGGATCCCCTTAAATCG
ATATGGAACGAGCTATACAAGGAAACGACGCTAGGGAACAAGCTAACAGTGAACGTTGGGATGGAGGATC
AGGAGGTACCACTTCTCCCTTCAAACTTCCTGACGAAAGTCCGAGTTGGACTGAGTGGCGGCTACATAAC
GATGAGACGAATTCGAATCAAGATAATCCCCTTGGTTTCAAGGAAAGCTGGGGTTTCGGGAAAGTTGTAT
TTAAGAGATATCTCAGATACGACAGGACGGAAGCTTCACTGCACAGAGTCCTTGGATCTTGGACGGGAGA
TTCGGTTAACTATGCAGCATCTCGATTTTTCGGTTTCGACCAGATCGGATGTACCTATAGTATTCGGTTT
CGAGGAGTTAGTATCACCGTTTCTGGAGGGTCTCGAACTCTTCAGCATCTCTGTGAGATGGCAATTCGGT
CTAAGCAAGAACTGCTACAGCTTGCCCCAATCGAAGTGGAAAGTAATGTATCAAGAGGATGCCCTGAAGG
TACTCAAACCTTCGAAAAAGAAAGCGAGTAAGTCGAGGGCGAGCTCGAATTCGGTACGCTGAAATCACCA
GTCTCTCTCTACAAATCTATCTCTCTCTATTTTCTCCATAAATAATGTGTGAGTAGTTTCCCGATAAGGG
AAATTAGGGTTCTTATAGGGTTTCGCTCATGTGTTGAGCATATAAGAAACCCTTAGTATGTATTTGTATT
TGTAAAATACTTCTATCAATAAAATTTCTAATTCCTAAAACCAAAATCCAGTACTAAAATCCAGATCTCC
CTGCAGGTCCCCAGATTAGCCTTTTCAATTTCAGAAAGAATGCTAACCCACAGATGGTTAGAGAGGCTTA
CGCAGCAGGTCTCATCAAGACGATCTACCCGAGCAATAATCTCCAGGAAATCAAATACCTTCCCAAGAAG
GTTAAAGATGCAGTCAAAAGATTCAGGACTAACTGCATCAAGAACACAGAGAAAGATATATTTCTCAAGA
TCAGAAGTACTATTCCAGTATGGACGATTCAAGGCTTGCTTCACAAACCAAGGCAAGTAATAGAGATTGG
AGTCTCTAAAAAGGTAGTTCCCACTGAATCAAAGGCCATGGAGTCAAAGATTCAAATAGAGGACCTAACA
GAACTCGCCGTAAAGACTGGCGAACAGTTCATACAGAGTCTCTTACGACTCAATGACAAGAAGAAAATCT
TCGTCAACATGGTGGAGCACGACACACTTGTCTACTCCAAAAATATCAAAGATACAGTCTCAGAAGACCA
AAGGGCAATTGAGACTTTTCAACAAAGGGTAATATCCGGAAACCTCCTCGGATTCCATTGCCCAGCTATC
TGTCACTTTATTGTGAAGATAGTGGAAAAGGAAGGTGGCTCCTACAAATGCCATCATTGCGATAAAGGAA
AGGCCATCGTTGAAGATGCCTCTGCCGACAGTGGTCCCAAAGATGGACCCCCACCCACGAGGAGCATCGT
GGAAAAAGAAGACGTTCCAACCACGTCTTCAAAGCAAGTGGATTGATGTGATATCTCCACTGACGTAAGG
GATGACGCACAATCCCACTATCCTTCGCAAGACCCTTCCTCTATATAAGGAAGTTCATTTCATTTGGAGA
GAACACGGGGGACAAGTTTGTACAAAAAAGCAGGCTCCACCACTAGTATGACTCGGCGGTGTTCCCATTG
CAACAACAATGGCCACAATTCCCGGACTTGTCCGACCACCAGGGGTGGCACCCCCACCGGCGGTGTCGGT
AGTTCCTCCGGCGGCGGAGGAGGAGGAAGTGGAGGTGTACGGTTATTTGGTGTGAGGCTTACAGATGGTT
CGATCATGAAGAAAAGTGCAAGCATGGGAAATTTATCTTCTCTTCACTCTTATCATTCTTCTTCTTCGCC
TAATCCGCCAGGTTCCCCTTCTTCTGATGTTCCTCATTTGCCTGATGGTTACCTCTCTGATGATCCCAAT
ACGCATGCCTCTATTTCTGCTAATCGACGACTTGAAAGGAAAAAAGGTGTTCCATGGACAGAGGAAGAGC
ACCGGCTTTTCCTGCTTGGTTTACAGAAATTAGGCAAAGGAGACTGGCGGGGTATATCTCGAAACTTCGT
GACATCAAGAACTCCCACCCAGGTAGCTAGCCATGCACAGAAGTATTTTATTCGGCAGAGTAATGCTACT
CGGAGAAAGAGAAGATCCAGTCTTTTTGACATTGTTGCAGATACGGGAACCGATGCTTCCCATCCACTTT
CAGAAGAGCAATTTATGCTCCCGCCTAGAGCAATAGAAAGTGATAAGGAACACTTAGCACCTTCTGCAAC
AAAAGCAATAGAAAGTGATTTTGCAGATACACTCCCTTCCCTTGATCTTTCTCTCAAGTCAGATTTTGAA
TCCATGGAAACCACTGCAAGTGAACCTGTTGAAGAAACGAAACTAAATACCACAACCGACGAGATTCCTT
CAGTATATCCAGCGTTCTTCCCAGCTTACATTCCAGTTCCATATTCCTTCTGGCCATCAAATGCAGTTCC
TGTGCCTGAAGATAGAGGATCAGAACCATCCCATCATCAGATCCTCAAGCCAATTCCAACCGTCCCCAAA
GAACCCGTGAATGTAGATGAACTAGTGGGTATGTCTCAGCTCACATTAGCGGACGCTGGTTCCGGCCATA
TTGAGCCTTCGCCACTTTCCCTTAAGCTAACAGCAGAACCATCAAGGCAATCAGCATTTCATGCAAGCAC
ACCAGTCAAAAACAGAGAGATTACCAAGGGTGAAACTGCTCCAATTCAAGCAGTTCCCGGGGACCCAGCT
TTCTTGTACAAAGTGGTTGATAACAGCGGGTTAATTAACATCTTTTACCCATACGATGTTCCTGACTATG
CGGGCTATCCCTATGACGTCCCGGACTATGCAGGATCCTATCCATATGACGTTCCAGATTACGCTGCTCA
GTGCAGCGCTTAGAGCTCGAATTTCCCCGATCGTTCAAACATTTGGCAATAAAGTTTCTTAAGATTGAAT
CCTGTTGCCGGTCTTGCGATGATTATCATATAATTTCTGTTGAATTACGTTAAGCATGTAATAATTAACA
TGTAATGCATGACGTTATTTATGAGATGGGTTTTTATGATTAGAGTCCCGCAATTATACATTTAATACGC
GATAGAAAACAAAATATAGCGCGCAAACTAGGATAAATTATCGCGCGCGGTGTCATCTATGTTACTAGAT
CGGGAATTAGCTTCATCAACGCAAGACATGCGCACGACCGTCTGACAGGAGAGGAATTTCCGACGAGCAC
AGAAAGGACTTGCTCTTGGACGTAGGCCTATTTCTCAGGCACATGTATCAAGTGTTCGGACGTGGGTTTT
CGATGGTGTATCAGCCGCCGCCAACTGGGAGATGAGGAGGCTTTCTTGGGGGGCAGTCAGCAGTTCATTT
CACAAGACAGAGGAACTTGTAAGGAGATGCACTGATTTATCTTGGCGCAAACCAGCAGGACGAATTAGTG
GGAATAGCCCGCGAATATCTAAGTTATGCCTGTCGGCATGAGCAGAAACTTCCAATTCGAAACAGTTTGG
AGAGGTTGTTTTTGGGCATACCTTTTGTTAGTCAGCCTCTCGATTGCTCATCGTCATTACACAGTACCGA
AGTTTGATCGATCTAGTAACATAGATGACACCGCGCGCGATAATTTATCCTAGTTTGCGCGCTATATTTT
GTTTTCTATCGCGTATTAAATGTATAATTGCGGGACTCTAATCATAAAAACCCATCTCATAAATAACGTC
ATGCATTACATGTTAATTATTACATGCTTAACGTAATTCAACAGAAATTATATGATAATCATCGCAAGAC
CGGCAACAGGATTCAATCTTAAGAAACTTTATTGCCAAATGTTTGAACGATCTGCTTCGACGCACTCCTT
CTTTACTCCACCATCTCGTCCTTATTGAAAACGTGGGTAGCACCAAAACGAATCAAGTCGCTGGAACTGA
AGTTACCAATCACGCTGGATGATTTGCCAGTTGGATTAATCTTGCCTTTCCCCGCATGAATAATATTGAT
GAATGCATGCGTGAGGGGTATTTCGATTTTGGCAATAGCTGCAATTGCCGCGACATCCTCCAACGAGCAT
AATTCTTCAGAAAAATAGCGATGTTCCATGTTGTCAGGGCATGCATGATGCACGTTATGAGGTGACGGTG
CTAGGCAGTATTCCCTCAAAGTTTCATAGTCAGTATCATATTCATCATTGCATTCCTGCAAGAGAGAATT
GAGACGCAATCCACACGCTGCGGCAACCTTCCGGCGTTCGTGGTCTATTTGCTCTTGGACGTTGCAAACG
TAAGTGTTGGATCCCGGTCGGCATCTACTCTATTCCTTTGCCCTCGGACGAGTGCTGGGGCGTCGGTTTC
CACTATCGGCGAGTACTTCTACACAGCCATCGGTCCAGACGGCCGCGCTTCTGCGGGCGATTTGTGTACG
CCCGACAGTCCCGGCTCCGGATCGGACGATTGCGTCGCATCGACCCTGCGCCCAAGCTGCATCATCGAAA
TTGCCGTCAACCAAGCTCTGATAGAGTTGGTCAAGACCAATGCGGAGCATATACGCCCGGAGCCGCGGCG
ATCCTGCAAGCTCCGGATGCCTCCGCTCGAAGTAGCGCGTCTGCTGCTCCATACAAGCCAACCACGGCCT
CCAGAAGAAGATGTTGGCGACCTCGTATTGGGAATCCCCGAACATCGCCTCGCTCCAGTCAATGACCGCT
GTTATGCGGCCATTGTCCGTCAGGACATTGTTGGAGCCGAAATCCGCGTGCACGAGGTGCCGGACTTCGG
GGCAGTCCTCGGCCCAAAGCATCAGCTCATCGAGAGCCTGCGCGACGGACGCACTGACGGTGTCGTCCAT
CACAGTTTGCCAGTGATACACATGGGGATCAGCAATCGCGCATATGAAATCACGCCATGTAGTGTATTGA
CCGATTCCTTGCGGTCCGAATGGGCCGAACCCGCTCGTCTGGCTAAGATCGGCCGCAGCGATCGCATCCA
TGGCCTCCGCGACCGGCTGCAGAACAGCGGGCAGTTCGGTTTCAGGCAGGTCTTGCAACGTGACACCCTG
TGCACGGCGGGAGATGCAATAGGTCAGGCTCTCGCTGAATTCCCCAATGTCAAGCACTTCCGGAATCGGG
AGCGCGGCCGATGCAAAGTGCCGATAAACATAACGATCTTTGTAGAAACCATCGGCGCAGCTATTTACCC
GCAGGACATATCCACGCCCTCCTACATCGAAGCTGAAAGCACGAGATTCTTCGCCCTCCGAGAGCTGCAT
CAGGTCGGAGACGCTGTCGAACTTTTCGATCAGAAACTTCTCGACAGACGTCGCGGTGAGTTCAGGCTTT
TTCATATCGGGGTCGTCCTCTCCAAATGAAATGAACTTCCTTATATAGAGGAAGGGTCTTGCGAAGGATA
GTGGGATTGTGCGTCATCCCTTACGTCAGTGGAGATATCACATCAATCCACTTGCTTTGAAGACGTGGTT
GGAACGTCTTCTTTTTCCACGATGCTCCTCGTGGGTGGGGGTCCATCTTTGGGACCACTGTCGGCAGAGG
CATCTTGAACGATAGCCTTTCCTTTATCGCAATGATGGCATTTGTAGGTGCCACCTTCCTTTTCTACTGT
CCTTTTGATGAAGTGACAGATAGCTGGGCAATGGAATCCGAGGAGGTTTCCCGATATTACCCTTTGTTGA
AAAGTCTCAATAGCCCTTTGGTCTTCTGAGACTGTATCTTTGATATTCTTGGAGTAGACGAGAGTGTCGT
GCTCCACCATGTTGACGGATCTCTAGGACGCGTCGACGCGTCGACGCGTCGACGCGTCGACGCGTCCTAG
AAGCTAATTCACTGGCCGTCGTTTTACAACGTCGTGACTGGGAAAACCCTGGCGTTACCCAACTTAATCG
CCTTGCAGCACATCCCCCTTTCGCCAGCTGGCGTAATAGCGAAGAGGCCCGCACCGATCGCCCTTCCCAA
CAGTTGCGCAGCCTGAATG
[44 nt withheld, positions 8980-9023]
C
[141 nt withheld, positions 9025-9165]
CCTTTGACGTTGGAGTCCACGTTCTTT
[37 nt withheld, positions 9193-9229]
ACCCTATCTCGGGCTATTCTTTTGATTTATAAGGGATTTTGCCGATTTCGGAACCACCATCAAACAGGAT
TTTCGCCTGCTGGGGCAAACCAGCGTGGACCGCTTGCTGCAACTCTCTCAGGGCCAGGCGGTGAAGGGCA
ATCAGCTGTTGCCCGTCTCACTGGTGAAAAGAAAAACCACCCCAGTACATTAAAAACGTCCGCAATGTGT
TATTAAGTTGTCTAAGCGTCAATTTGTTTACACCACAATATATCCTGCCACCAGCCAGCCAACAGCTCCC
CGACCGGCAGCTCGGCACAAAATCACCACTCGATACAGGCAGCCCATCAGTCCGGGACGGCGTCAGCGGG
AGAGCCGTTGTAAGGCGGCAGACTTTGCTCATGTTACCGATGCTATTCGGAAGAACGGCAACTAAGCTGC
CGGGTTTGAAACACGGATGATCTCGCGGAGGGTAGCATGTTGATTGTAACGATGACAGAGCGTTGCTGCC
TGTGATCAAATATCATCTCCCTCGCAGAGATCCGAATTATCAGCCTTCTTATTCATTTCTCGCTTAACCG
TGACAGGCTGTCGATCTTGAGAACTATGCCGACATAATAGGAAATCGCTGGATAAAGCCGCTGAGGAAGC
TGAGTGGCGCTATTTCTTTAGAAGTGAACGTTGACGATATCAACTCCCCTATCCATTGCTCACCGAATGG
TACAGGTCGGGGACCCGAAGTTCCGACTGTCGGCCTGATGCATCCCCGGCTGATCGACCCCAGATCTGGG
GCTGAGAAAGCCCAGTAAGGAAACAACTGTAGGTTCGAGTCGCGAGATCCCCCGGAACCAAAGGAAGTAG
GTTAAACCCGCTCCGATCAGGCCGAGCCACGCCAGGCCGAGAACATTGGTTCCTGTAGGCATCGGGATTG
GCGGATCAAACACTAAAGCTACTGGAACGAGCAGAAGTCCTCCGGCCGCCAGTTGCCAGGCGGTAAAGGT
GAGCAGAGGCACGGGAGGTTGCCACTTGCGGGTCAGCACGGTTCCGAACGCCATGGAAACCGCCCCCGCC
AGGCCCGCTGCGACGCCGACAGGATCTAGCGCTGCGTTTGGTGTCAACACCAACAGCGCCACGCCCGCAG
TTCCGCAAATAGCCCCCAGGACCGCCATCAATCGTATCGGGCTACCTAGCAGAGCGGCAGAGATGAACAC
GACCATCAGCGGCTGCACAGCGCCTACCGTCGCCGCGACCCCGCCCGGCAGGCGGTAGACCGAAATAAAC
AACAAGCTCCAGAATAGCGAAATATTAAGTGCGCCGAGGATGAAGATGCGCATCCACCAGATTCCCGTTG
GAATCTGTCGGACGATCATCACGAGCAATAAACCCGCCGGCAACGCCCGCAGCAGCATACCGGCGACCCC
TCGGCCTCGCTGTTCGGGCTCCACGAAAACGCCGGACAGATGCGCCTTGTGAGCGTCCTTGGGGCCGTCC
TCCTGTTTGAAGACCGACAGCCCAATGATCTCGCCGTCGATGTAGGCGCCGAATGCCACGGCATCTCGCA
ACCGTTCAGCGAACGCCTCCATGGGCTTTTTCTCCTCGTGCTCGTAAACGGACCCGAACATCTCTGGAGC
TTTCTTCAGGGCCGACAATCGGATCTCGCGGAAATCCTGCACGTCGGCCGCTCCAAGCCGTCGAATCTGA
GCCTTAATCACAATTGTCAATTTTAATCCTCTGTTTATCGGCAGTTCGTAGAGCGCGCCGTGCGTCCCGA
GCGATACTGAGCGAAGCAAGTGCGTCGAGCAGTGCCCGCTTGTTCCTGAAATGCCAGTAAAGCGCTGGCT
GCTGAACCCCCAGCCGGAACTGACCCCACAAGGCCCTAGCGTTTGCAATGCACCAGGTCATCATTGACCC
AGGCGTGTTCCACCAGGCCGCTGCCTCGCAACTCTTCGCAGGCTTCGCCGACCTGCTCGCGCCACTTCTT
CACGCGGGTGGAATCCGATCCGCACATGAGGCGGAAGGTTTCCAGCTTGAGCGGGTACGGCTCCCGGTGC
GAGCTGAAATAGTCGAACATCCGTCGGGCCGTCGGCGACAGCTTGCGGTACTTCTCCCATATGAATTTCG
TGTAGTGGTCGCCAGCAAACAGCACGACGATTTCCTCGTCGATCAGGACCTGGCAACGGGACGTTTTCTT
GCCACGGTCCAGGACGCGGAAGCGGTGCAGCAGCGACACCGATTCCAGGTGCCCAACGCGGTCGGACGTG
AAGCCCATCGCCGTCGCCTGTAGGCGCGACAGGCATTCCTCGGCCTTCGTGTAATACCGGCCATTGATCG
ACCAGCCCAGGTCCTGGCAAAGCTCGTAGAACGTGAAGGTGATCGGCTCGCCGATAGGGGTGCGCTTCGC
GTACTCCAACACCTGCTGCCACACCAGTTCGTCATCGTCGGCCCGCAGCTCGACGCCGGTGTAGGTGATC
TTCACGTCCTTGTTGACGTGGAAAATGACCTTGTTTTGCAGCGCCTCGCGCGGGATTTTCTTGTTGCGCG
TGGTGAACAGGGCAGAGCGGGCCGTGTCGTTTGGCATCGCTCGCATCGTGTCCGGCCACGGCGCAATATC
GAACAAGGAAAGCTGCATTTCCTTGATCTGCTGCTTCGTGTGTTTCAGCAACGCGGCCTGCTTGGCCTCG
CTGACCTGTTTTGCCAGGTCCTCGCCGGCGGTTTTTCGCTTCTTGGTCGTCATAGTTCCTCGCGTGTCGA
TGGTCATCGACTTCGCCAAACCTGCCGCCTCCTGTTCGAGACGACGCGAACGCTCCACGGCGGCCGATGG
CGCGGGCAGGGCAGGGGGAGCCAGTTGCACGCTGTCGCGCTCGATCTTGGCCGTAGCTTGCTGGACCATC
GAGCCGACGGACTGGAAGGTTTCGCGGGGCGCACGCATGACGGTGCGGCTTGCGATGGTTTCGGCATCCT
CGGCGGAAAACCCCGCGTCGATCAGTTCTTGCCTGTATGCCTTCCGGTCAAACGTCCGATTCATTCACCC
TCCTTGCGGGATTGCCCCGACTCACGCCGGGGCAATGTGCCCTTATTCCTGATTTGACCCGCCTGGTGCC
TTGGTGTCCAGATAATCCACCTTATCGGCAATGAAGTCGGTCCCGTAGACCGTCTGGCCGTCCTTCTCGT
ACTTGGTATTCCGAATCTTGCCCTGCACGAATACCAGCGACCCCTTGCCCAAATACTTGCCGTGGGCCTC
GGCCTGAGAGCCAAAACACTTGATGCGGAAGAAGTCGGTGCGCTCCTGCTTGTCGCCGGCATCGTTGCGC
CACATCTAGGTACTAAAACAATTCATCCAGTAAAATATAATATTTTATTTTCTCCCAATCAGGCTTGATC
CCCAGTAAGTCAAAAAATAGCTCGACATACTGTTCTTCCCCGATATCCTCCCTGATCGACCGGACGCAGA
AGGCAATGTCATACCACTTGTCCGCCCTGCCGCTTCTCCCAAGATCAATAAAGCCACTTACTTTGCCATC
TTTCACAAAGATGTTGCTGTCTCCCAGGTCGCCGTGGGAAAAGACAAGTTCCTCTTCGGGCTTTTCCGTC
TTTAAAAAATCATACAGCTCGCGCGGATCTTTAAATGGAGTGTCTTCTTCCCAGTTTTCGCAATCCACAT
CGGCCAGATCGTTATTCAGTAAGTAATCCAATTCGGCTAAGCGGCTGTCTAAGCTATTCGTATAGGGACA
ATCCGATATGTCGATGGAGTGAAAGAGCCTGATGCACTCCGCATACAGCTCGATAATCTTTTCAGGGCTT
TGTTCATCTTCATACTCTTCCGAGCAAAGGACGCCATCGGCCTCACTCATGAGCAGATTGCTCCAGCCAT
CATGCCGTTCAAAGTGCAGGACCTTTGGAACAGGCAGCTTTCCTTCCAGCCATAGCATCATGTCCTTTTC
CCGTTCCACATCATAGGTGGTCCCTTTATACCGGCTGTCCGTCATTTTTAAATATAGGTTTTCATTTTCT
CCCACCAGCTTATATACCTTAGCAGGAGACATTCCTTCCGTATCTTTTACGCAGCGGTATTTTTCGATCA
GTTTTTTCAATTCCGGTGATATTCTCATTTTAGCCATTTATTATTTCCTTCCTCTTTTCTACAGTATTTA
AAGATACCCCAAGAAGCTAATTATAACAAGACGAACTCCAATTCACTGTTCCTTGCATTCTAAAACCTTA
AATACCAGAAAACAGCTTTTTCAAAGTTGTTTTCAAAGTTGGCGTATAACATAGTATCGACGGAGCCGAT
TTTGAAACCACAATTATGGGTGATGCTGCCAACTTACTGATTTAGTGTATGATGGTGTTTTTGAGGTGCT
CCAGTGGCTTCTGTTTCTATCAGCTGTCCCTCCTGTTCAGCTACTGACGGGGTGGTGCGTAACGGCAAAA
GCACCGCCGGACATCAGCGCTATCTCTGCTCTCACTGCCGTAAAACATGGCAACTGCAGTTCACTTACAC
CGCTTCTCAACCCGGTACGCACCAGAAAATCATTGATATGGCCATGAATGGCGTTGGATGCCGGGCAACA
GCCCGCATTATGGGCGTTGGCCTCAACACGATTTTACGTCACTTAAAAAACTCAGGCCGCAGTCGGTAAC
CTCGCGCATACAGCCGGGCAGTGACGTCATCGTCTGCGCGGAAATGGACGAACAGTGGGGCTATGTCGGG
GCTAAATCGCGCCAGCGCTGGCTGTTTTACGCGTATGACAGTCTCCGGAAGACGGTTGTTGCGCACGTAT
TCGGTGAACGCACTATGGCGACGCTGGGGCGTCTTATGAGCCTGCTGTCACCCTTTGACGTGGTGATATG
GATGACGGATGGCTGGCCGCTGTATGAATCCCGCCTGAAGGGAAAGCTGCACGTAATCAGCAAGCGATAT
ACGCAGCGAATTGAGCGGCATAACCTGAATCTGAGGCAGCACCTGGCACGGCTGGGACGGAAGTCGCTGT
CGTTCTCAAAATCGGTGGAGCTGCATGACAAAGTCATCGGGCATTATCTGAACATAAAACACTATCAATA
AGTTGGAGTCATTACCCAATTATGATAGAATTTACAAGCTATAAGGTTATTGTCCTGGGTTTCAAGCATT
AGTCCATGCAAGTTTTTATGCTTTGCCCATTCTATAGATATATTGATAAGCGCGCTGCCTATGCCTTGCC
CCCTGAAATCCTTACATACGGCGATATCTTCTATATAAAAGATATATTATCTTATCAGTATTGTCAATAT
ATTCAAGGCAATCTGCCTCCTCATCCTCTTCATCCTCTTCGTCTTGGTAGCTTTTTAAATATGGCGCTTC
ATAGAGTAATTCTGTAAAGGTCCAATTCTCGTTTTCATACCTCGGTATAATCTTACCTATCACCTCAAAT
GGTTCGCTGGGTTTATCGCACCCCCGAACACGAGCACGGCACCCGCGACCACTATGCCAAGAATGCCCAA
GGTAAAAATTGCCGGCCCCGCCATGAAGTCCGTGAATGCCCCGACGGCCGAAGTGAAGGGCAGGCCGCCA
CCCAGGCCGCCGCCCTCACTGCCCGGCACCTGGTCGCTGAATGTCGATGCCAGCACCTGCGGCACGTCAA
TGCTTCCGGGCGTCGCGCTCGGGCTGATCGCCCATCCCGTTACTGCCCCGATCCCGGCAATGGCAAGGAC
TGCCAGCGCTGCCATTTTTGGGGTGAGGCCGTTCGCGGCCGAGGGGCGCAGCCCCTGGGGGGATGGGAGG
CCCGCGTTAGCGGGCCGGGAGGGTTCGAGAAGGGGGGGCACCCCCCTTCGGCGTGCGCGGTCACGCGCAC
AGGGCGCAGCCCTGGTTAAAAACAAGGTTTATAAATATTGGTTTAAAAGCAGGTTAAAAGACAGGTTAGC
GGTGGCCGAAAAACGGGCGGAAACCCTTGCAAATGCTGGATTTTCTGCCTGTGGACAGCCCCTCAAATGT
CAATAGGTGCGCCCCTCATCTGTCAGCACTCTGCCCCTCAAGTGTCAAGGATCGCGCCCCTCATCTGTCA
GTAGTCGCGCCCCTCAAGTGTCAATACCGCAGGGCACTTATCCCCAGGCTTGTCCACATCATCTGTGGGA
AACTCGCGTAAAATCAGGCGTTTTCGCCGATTTGCGAGGCTGGCCAGCTCCACGTCGCCGGCCGAAATCG
AGCCTGCCCCTCATCTGTCAACGCCGCGCCGGGTGAGTCGGCCCCTCAAGTGTCAACGTCCGCCCCTCAT
CTGTCAGTGAGGGCCAAGTTTTCCGCGAGGTATCCACAACGCCGGCGGCCGCGGTGTCTCGCACACGGCT
TCGACGGCGTTTCTGGCGCGTTTGCAGGGCCATAGACGGCCGCCAGCCCAGCGGCGAGGGCAACCAGCCC
GGTGAGCGTCGGAAAGGCGC
